>Addgene plasmid #51483 | pCFJ1656 | depositor full sequence | sequence record 78567 | pCFJ1656 sequence 8747 bps
CAGGAAACAGCTATGACCATGATTACGCCAAGCTATCAACTTTGTATAGAAAAGTTGAACGAGAAACGTA
AAATGATATAAATATCAATATATTAAATTAGATTTTGCATAAAAAACAGACTACATAATACTGTAAAACA
CAACATATCCAGTCACTATGGTCGACCTGCAGACTGGCTGTGTATAAGGGAGCCTGACATTTATATTCCC
CAGAACATCAGGTTAATGGCGTTTTTGATGTCATTTTCGCGGTGGCTGAGATCAGCCACTTCTTCCCCGA
TAACGGAGACCGGCACACTGGCCATATCGGTGGTCATCATGCGCCAGCTTTCATCCCCGATATGCACCAC
CGGGTAAAGTTCACGGGGGACTTTATCTGACAGCAGACGTGCACTGGCCAGGGGGATCACCATCCGTCGC
CCGGGCGTGTCAATAATATCACTCTGTACATCCACAAACAGACGATAACGGCTCTCTCTTTTATAGGTGT
AAACCTTAAACTGCATTTCACCAGCCCCTGTTCTCGTCGGCAAAAGAGCCGTTCATTTCAATAAACCGGG
CGACCTCAGCCATCCCTTCCTGATTTTCCGCTTTCCAGCGTTCGGCACGCAGACGACGGGCTTCATTCTG
CATGGTTGTGCTTACCGAACCGGAGATATTGACATCATATATGCCTTGAGCAACTGATAGCTGTCGCTGT
CAACTGTCACTGTAATACGCTGCTTCATAGCATACCTCTTTTTGACATACTTCGGGTATACATATCAGTA
TATATTCTTATACCGCAAAAATCAGCGCGCAAATACGCATACTGTTATCTGGCTTTTAGTAAGCCGGATC
CTCTAGATTACGCCCCGCCCTGCCACTCATCGCAGTACTGTTGTAATTCATTAAGCATTCTGCCGACATG
GAAGCCATCACAAACGGCATGATGAACCTGAATCGCCAGCGGCATCAGCACCTTGTCGCCTTGCGTATAA
TATTTGCCCATGGTGAAAACGGGGGCGAAGAAGTTGTCCATATTGGCCACGTTTAAATCAAAACTGGTGA
AACTCACCCAGGGATTGGCTGAGACGAAAAACATATTCTCAATAAACCCTTTAGGGAAATAGGCCAGGTT
TTCACCGTAACACGCCACATCTTGCGAATATATGTGTAGAAACTGCCGGAAATCGTCGTGGTATTCACTC
CAGAGCGATGAAAACGTTTCAGTTTGCTCATGGAAAACGGTGTAACAAGGGTGAACACTATCCCATATCA
CCAGCTCACCGTCTTTCATTGCCATACGGAATTCCGGATGAGCATTCATCAGGCGGGCAAGAATGTGAAT
AAAGGCCGGATAAAACTTGTGCTTATTTTTCTTTACGGTCTTTAAAAAGGCCGTAATATCCAGCTGAACG
GTCTGGTTATAGGTACATTGAGCAACTGACTGAAATGCCTCAAAATGTTCTTTACGATGCCATTGGGATA
TATCAACGGTGGTATATCCAGTGATTTTTTTCTCCATTTTAGCTTCCTTAGCTCCTGAAAATCTCGACGG
ATCCTAACTCAAAATCCACACATTATACGAGCCGGAAGCATAAAGTGTAAAGCCTGGGGTGCCTAATGCG
GCCGCCATAGTGACTGGATATGTTGTGTTTTACAGTATTATGTAGTCTGTTTTTTATGCAAAATCTAATT
TAATATATTGATATTTATATCATTTTACGTTTCTCGTTCAACTTTATTATACATAGTTGATAATTCACTG
GCCGTCGTTTTACAGGCCGGATATGAAGATGAACGCAAGGAGCCTGATGCAGCGACTCTTGCTAGGAGAT
CATCAGAAAGCTTATATTTGATTAGTGACGTCGCATCAAAGCTGAACACATAAATTCTTTAATATTTTAT
ATCCCCATATTATGCACCTGAGAGGAATGAAGAAATTTGCTGATACTCCCGGTGAATTCATGTCTTGATG
GTTGTGCGCATTGTGGTAATATCTGAAAAATTTCGAAGTCAGTTTTCTGATAAGGCAACAACTAATAAAT
TGAGAATCAATTTACCCTTAAGGAACGATGTTCGCTTCTGAATTTATTAATAAATTTTTCCGTAATTCAA
TTCAAAATTGTCATATTTAAGAAAAAAACATCAAAAATGACAAATTCAATATTTTAATTAATTTTTGCTT
TCGTCGTAAATCTACACACGCGTCTCTTCCGTGCGAGAGTCCAAGCCAGCAGCCAAATTCGTTGACTGAG
TATTCAACGTTTATACGTTGTCGGCAACGAGAAATAGGAAAATGCATCGGGAAATGTTCTTTTTTCGATT
TTTTCCAAGGTTTTGACAAATTTTACCACGAATTTTGCTATGTTTTCAATTAAAAAATATGTTATTCAAC
TGTTTCTATGAGGAAAATAAGGCTTTGCATGTAATTTTCTTATTCAGCATAATTTTTAATTAATTTGAAT
TTTCTGTCCTAACGTTTATTTTGTTTTCTTGGTTATGACTGATCTGAAATTAATTTTTGAATTTTAAGGT
AATATGAAAAAACCCGAGTTGACCGCCACATCCGTAGAGAAGTTCCTCATCGAGAAGTTCGACTCCGTCT
CCGACCTCATGCAACTCTCCGAGGGAGAGGAGTCCCGTGCCTTCTCCTTCGACGTCGGAGGACGTGGATA
CGTCCTCCGTGTCAACTCCTGCGCCGACGGATTCTACAAGGTAAGTTTAAACATATATATACTAACTAAC
CCTGATTATTTAAATTTTCAGGACCGTTACGTCTACCGTCACTTCGCCTCCGCCGCCCTCCCAATCCCAG
AGGTCCTCGACATCGGAGAGTTCTCCGAGTCCCTCACCTACTGCATCTCCCGTCGTGCCCAAGGAGTCAC
CCTCCAAGACCTCCCAGAGACCGAGCTCCCAGCCGTCCTCCAACCAGTCGCCGAGGCCATGGACGCCATC
GCCGCCGCCGACCTCTCCCAAACCTCCGGATTCGGACCATTCGGACCACAAGGAATCGGACAATACACCA
CCTGGCGTGACTTCATCTGCGCCATCGCCGACCCACACGTCTACCACTGGCAAACCGTCATGGACGACAC
CGTCTCCGCCTCCGTCGCCCAAGCCCTCGACGAGCTCATGCTCTGGGCCGAGGACTGCCCAGAGGTCCGT
CACCTCGTCCACGCCGACTTCGGATCCAACAACGTCCTCACCGACAACGGACGTATCACCGCCGTCATCG
ACTGGTCCGAGGCCATGTTCGGAGACTCCCAATACGAGGTCGCCAACATCTTCTTCTGGCGTCCATGGCT
CGCCTGCATGGAGCAACAAACCCGTTACTTCGAGCGTCGTCACCCAGAGCTCGCCGGATCCCCACGTCTC
CGTGCCTACATGCTCCGTATCGGACTCGACCAACTCTACCAATCCCTCGTCGACGGAAACTTCGACGACG
CCGCCTGGGCCCAAGGACGTTGCGACGCCATCGTCCGTTCCGGAGCCGGAACCGTCGGACGTACCCAAAT
CGCCCGTCGTTCCGCCGCCGTCTGGACCGACGGATGCGTCGAGGTCCTCGCCGACTCCGGAAACCGTCGT
CCATCCACCCGTCCACGTGCCAAGGTAAGTTTAAACAGTTCGGTACTAACTAACCATACATATTTAAATT
TTCAGGAGTAAAATTCCAACTGAGCGCCGGTCGCTACCATTACCAACTTGTCTGGTGTCAAAAATAATAG
GGGCCGCTGTCATCAGAGTAAGTTTAAACTGAGTTCTACTAACTAACGAGTAATATTTAAATTTTCAGCA
TCTCGCGCCCGTGCCTCTGACTTCTAAGTCCAATTACTCTTCAACATCCCTACATGCTCTTTCTCCCTGT
GCTCCCACCCCCTATTTTTGTTATTATCAAAAAACTTCTCTTAATTTCTTTGTTTTTTAGCTTCTTTTAA
GTCACCTCTAACAATGAAATTGTGTAGATTCAAAAATAGAATTAATTCGTAATAAAAAGTCGAAAAAAAT
TGTGCTCCCTCCCCCCATTAATAATAATTCTATCCCAAAATCTACACAATGTTCTGTGTACACTTCTTAT
GTTTTTTACTTCTGATAAATTTTTTTGAAACATCATAGAAAAAACCGCACACAAAATACCTTATCATATG
TTACGTTTCAGTTTATGACCGCAATTTTTATTTCTTCGCACGTCTGGGCCTCTCATGACGTCAAATCATG
CTCATCGTGAAAAAGTTTTGGAGTATTTTTGGAATTTTTCAATCAAGTGAAAGTTTATGAAATTAATTTT
CCTGCTTTTGCTTTTTGGGGTTTCCCCTATTGTTTGTCAAGATTTCGAGGACGGCGTTTTTCTTGCTAAA
ATCACAAGTATTGATGAGCACGATGCAAGAAAGATCGGAAGAAGGTTTGGGTTTGAGGCTCAGTGGAAGG
TGAGTAGAAGTTGATAATTTGAAAGTGGAGTAGTGTCTATGGGAGCTTGATCCGGATCTGCGGCTTACTC
ACCAGACCTGGCCCCATCCGATTACCACCTATTCGCTTCGATGGGACACGCACTCGCTGAGCAGCGCTTC
GATTCTTACGAAAGTGTGAAAAAATGGCTCGATGAATGGTTCGCCGCAAAAGACGATGAGTTCTACTGGC
GTGGAATCCACAAATTGCCCGAGAGATGGGAAAAATGTGTAGCTAGCGACGGCAAATACTTTGAATAAAT
GATTTTTTCTTTTTCCACAAAATTTAACGTGTTTTTTGATTTAAAAAAAACGACATTTCATACTTGTACA
CCTGATATCTAGATACCTAGGTGAGCTCTGGTACCCCCCTGGCGTTACCCAACTTAATCGCCTTGCAGCA
GAGTCGTATTACGTAGCCCGGCCTGCAGGTCGACTCTAGAGGATCACCAAAAACGGAACGTTGAGCTGGA
CGGAAATAGTGGTAAAGTGACATGATTATAGTTTGAAGATTTCTAATTTCACAATTAGAGCAAATGTTGT
TCGGTATTTATTTTCAACGGTATTTATACTATTTTCCACCTTTTTCTAGAACATTCGAGCTGCTTGTTGC
AAAAGGAGGGCGACTCACATTCGGTACATGGAAAAGTAGTGTACACAATAAAGAGACCCAGATACATTTT
CCGTCTGCGTCTCTTTGCACCCACCGGGAGTATTTTCAAACGAATGCATCTAGGACCTTCTAGAACATTC
TGTAAGGCTGCAGAATGCGGGTATATAAGGAAAGCGGGCTCAGAGGAAGCCAACACGCTTTGTTCTAGTG
CATCTAAAAAACTTCGAAAATCCTCATCGGATCCTATCGATTCGCGGCCGCTGTACACCCGGGTGCCCTA
TAGTGAGTCGTATTGGTACCGGTAGAAAAAATATGCGCTTTGATTTCCAAAACTTAAAATTTTCGATGAT
TTTCATATTTTTGTGGAACATCATAGTCGGATTTTTACTTGCTCTTGTAAAGATTTTCAAAATCTACATG
TATCTTGATCTGCCTGAAAATGTATGGGTAAATCGGTTTGCGCATGTTATTGCTCTTATTGGATCAATTG
CTTCATTGTGGTTAATTTTTTTTAGCCCATTTGAAATTAAGCAAGGAAGATTTTCTGTCTCGTCAAAAAC
TATCCTGCTTCTTGTTTGCAAGGGTTTGATTGGCTTGATATTTCTTGCACAGATTTTCGCCCATGTCCTT
TACATTGACCCATGCCAGAATATGCTCTTATCATTGAACTCTGCACTGTTCTCCTTGCTGCTGAATTATT
ATGAGTCTCGTGGTGCGATCCATCCGTTGATGGAATTAGTTCAAACAGCTGGCCTGAGACCAACTTTGTG
CGCTGCTGTACGATTTAATTGTCTCAACTCAACTGCTCATATTGATCCAAGTGTTGAAAATCCATGAGAT
AAATGCAAAATCCTTTCAAGCATTCCCTTCTTCTCTATCACTCTTCTTTCTTTTTGTCAAAAAATTCTCT
CGCTAATTTATTTGCTTTTTTAATGTTATTATTTTATGACTTTTTATAGTCACTGAAAAGTTTGCATCTG
AGTGAAGTGAATGCTATCAAAATGTGATTCTGTCTGATGTACTTTCACAATCTCTCTTCAATTCCATTTT
GAAGTGCTTTAAACCCGAAAGGTTGAGAAAAATGCGAGCGCTCAAATATTTGTATTGTGTTCGTTGAGTG
ACCCAACAAAAAGAGGAAACTTTATTGTGCCGCCAAGAAAAAAGTCTCAAGCTGGCGTAATAGCGAAGAG
GCCCGCACCGATCGCCCTTCCCAACAGTTGCGCAGCCTGAATGGCGAATGGCGCCTGATGCGGTATTTTC
TCCTTACGCATCTGTGCGGTATTTCACACCGCATATGGTGCACTCTCAGTACAATCTGCTCTGATGCCGC
ATAGTTAAGCCAGCCCCGACACCCGCCAACACCCGCTGACGCGCCCTGACGGGCTTGTCTGCTCCCGGCA
TCCGCTTACAGACAAGCTGTGACCGTCTCCGGGAGCTGCATGTGTCAGAGGTTTTCACCGTCATCACCGA
AACGCGCGAGACGAAAGGGCCTCGTGATACGCCTATTTTTATAGGTTAATGTCATGATAATAATGGTTTC
TTAGACGTCAGGTGGCACTTTTCGGGGAAATGTGCGCGGAACCCCTATTTGTTTATTTTTCTAAATACAT
TCAAATATGTATCCGCTCATGAGACAATAACCCTGATAAATGCTTCAATAATATTGAAAAAGGAAGAGTA
TGAGTATTCAACATTTCCGTGTCGCCCTTATTCCCTTTTTTGCGGCATTTTGCCTTCCTGTTTTTGCTCA
CCCAGAAACGCTGGTGAAAGTAAAAGATGCTGAAGATCAGTTGGGTGCACGAGTGGGTTACATCGAACTG
GATCTCAACAGCGGTAAGATCCTTGAGAGTTTTCGCCCCGAAGAACGTTTTCCAATGATGAGCACTTTTA
AAGTTCTGCTATGTGGCGCGGTATTATCCCGTATTGACGCCGGGCAAGAGCAACTCGGTCGCCGCATACA
CTATTCTCAGAATGACTTGGTTGAGTACTCACCAGTCACAGAAAAGCATCTTACGGATGGCATGACAGTA
AGAGAATTATGCAGTGCTGCCATAACCATGAGTGATAACACTGCGGCCAACTTACTTCTGACAACGATCG
GAGGACCGAAGGAGCTAACCGCTTTTTTGCACAACATGGGGGATCATGTAACTCGCCTTGATCGTTGGGA
ACCGGAGCTGAATGAAGCCATACCAAACGACGAGCGTGACACCACGATGCCTGTAGCAATGGCAACAACG
TTGCGCAAACTATTAACTGGCGAACTACTTACTCTAGCTTCCCGGCAACAATTAATAGACTGGATGGAGG
CGGATAAAGTTGCAGGACCACTTCTGCGCTCGGCCCTTCCGGCTGGCTGGTTTATTGCTGATAAATCTGG
AGCCGGTGAGCGTGGGTCTCGCGGTATCATTGCAGCACTGGGGCCAGATGGTAAGCCCTCCCGTATCGTA
GTTATCTACACGACGGGGAGTCAGGCAACTATGGATGAACGAAATAGACAGATCGCTGAGATAGGTGCCT
CACTGATTAAGCATTGGTAACTGTCAGACCAAGTTTACTCATATATACTTTAGATTGATTTAAAACTTCA
TTTTTAATTTAAAAGGATCTAGGTGAAGATCCTTTTTGATAATCTCATGACCAAAATCCCTTAACGTGAG
TTTTCGTTCCACTGAGCGTCAGACCCCGTAGAAAAGATCAAAGGATCTTCTTGAGATCCTTTTTTTCTGC
GCGTAATCTGCTGCTTGCAAACAAAAAAACCACCGCTACCAGCGGTGGTTTGTTTGCCGGATCAAGAGCT
ACCAACTCTTTTTCCGAAGGTAACTGGCTTCAGCAGAGCGCAGATACCAAATACTGTCCTTCTAGTGTAG
CCGTAGTTAGGCCACCACTTCAAGAACTCTGTAGCACCGCCTACATACCTCGCTCTGCTAATCCTGTTAC
CAGTGGCTGCTGCCAGTGGCGATAAGTCGTGTCTTACCGGGTTGGACTCAAGACGATAGTTACCGGATAA
GGCGCAGCGGTCGGGCTGAACGGGGGGTTCGTGCACACAGCCCAGCTTGGAGCGAACGACCTACACCGAA
CTGAGATACCTACAGCGTGAGCTATGAGAAAGCGCCACGCTTCCCGAAGGGAGAAAGGCGGACAGGTATC
CGGTAAGCGGCAGGGTCGGAACAGGAGAGCGCACGAGGGAGCTTCCAGGGGGAAACGCCTGGTATCTTTA
TAGTCCTGTCGGGTTTCGCCACCTCTGACTTGAGCGTCGATTTTTGTGATGCTCGTCAGGGGGGCGGAGC
CTATGGAAAAACGCCAGCAACGCGGCCTTTTTACGGTTCCTGGTCTTTTGCTGGCCTTTTGCTCACATGT
TCTTTCCTGCGTTATCCCCTGATTCTGTGGATAACCGTATTACCGCCTTTGAGTGAGCTGATACCGCACC
GTACGTCTCGAGGAATTCTATCAGGTGTACAAGTATGAAATGTCGTTTCGAACATATAGATGTCTCGCAA
ACGTAAATATTTATCGATTGTCATAAAACTTTGACCTTGTGAAGTGTCAACCTTGACTGTCGAACCACCA
TAGTTTGGCGCGAATTGAGCGTCATAATTGTTTACTCTCAGTGCAGTCAACATGTCGAGTTTCGTGCCGA
ATAAAGAGCAAACGCGGACAGTATTAATTTTCTGTTTTCATTTGAAGAAAACAGCTGCGGCCGGATC
Features (pLannotate 1.2.2; 25 found; start..end, strand, type, name):
     37..57      +  protein_bind   attB4: mutant version of attB; core recombination site for the Gateway® BP reaction BP Clonase™
     41..160     +  protein_bind   attR1: mutant version of attR; recombination site for the Gateway® LR reaction LR Clonase™
    201..506     -  CDS            ccdB: CcdB, a bacterial toxin that poisons DNA gyrase; ccdB; Plasmids containing the ccdB gene cannot be propagated in standard E. coli strains.
    511..669     -  CDS            ccdA (fragment): CCDA_ECO57 - Also known as H, letA. Experimental evidence at protein level: Swiss-Prot protein existence level 1. Antitoxin component of a type II toxin-antitoxin (TA) system which inhibits the post-segregational killing (PSK) of plasmid-free cells, also referred to as a plasmid addiction system. Binds to and blocks the activity of CcdB; will also remove bound CcdB protein from the CcdB-GyrA complex by forming a CcdA-CcdB complex, a process termed rejuvenation. Functions as a transcriptional corepressor for the ccdAB operon, repression also requires CcdB (By similarity). From Escherichia coli
    848..1507    -  CDS            CmR: chloramphenicol acetyltransferase; cat; confers resistance to chloramphenicol
   1508..1537    -  promoter       cat promoter (fragment): promoter of the E. coli cat gene encoding chloramphenicol acetyltransferase
   1561..1591    -  promoter       lac UV5 promoter: E. coli lac promoter with an "up" mutation
   1616..1739    -  protein_bind   attR3: mutant version of attR; recombination site for the Gateway® LR reaction LR Clonase™
   1743..1764    +  CDS            lacZα (fragment): LacZα fragment of β-galactosidase; lacZ fragment
   2524..3594    +  CDS            hph: KHYB_ECOLX - Experimental evidence at protein level: Swiss-Prot protein existence level 1. The aminoglycoside phosphotransferases achieve inactivation of their antibiotic substrates by phosphorylation. Only phosphorylates hygromycin and closely related compounds such as demethyl analogs and destomycin. From Escherichia coli.
   3591..3646    +  CDS            mEGFP (fragment): monomeric enhanced GFP, optimized with synthetic introns for expression in C. elegans
   4257..4409    +  CDS            aex-5 (fragment): AEX5_CAEEL - Also known as kpc-3 From Caenorhabditis elegans.
   4470..4685    +  CDS            mariner\T (fragment): MOS1T_DROMA - Experimental evidence at protein level: Swiss-Prot protein existence level 1. Mediates transposition of transposon Mos1 by a 'cut and paste' mechanism. Transposases are sequence-specific nucleases and strand transferases that catalyze transposition through an ordered series of events: sequence-specific binding of transposase to the terminal inverted repeats (IR) present at each end of the transposon, pairing of the transposon IRs in a paired-end complex (PEC), cleavage of one or both DNA strands at each transposon end, capture of target DNA, and strand transfer to insert the tran
   4797..4830    +  CDS            lacZα (fragment): LacZα fragment of β-galactosidase; lacZ fragment
   4851..4875    -  misc_feature   MCS (fragment): pUC18/19 multiple cloning site
   4873..4923    -  CDS            hsp-16.1 (fragment): HSP11_CAEEL - Also known as hsp16-1b. Experimental evidence at transcript level: Swiss-Prot protein existence level 2. From Caenorhabditis elegans.
   5317..5334    -  promoter       T7 promoter (fragment): promoter for bacteriophage T7 RNA polymerase
   5883..6206    +  terminator     tbb-2 terminator: tbb-2; transcription terminator for the C. elegans tubulin beta-2 gene
   6210..6278    +  CDS            lacZα (fragment): LacZα fragment of β-galactosidase; lacZ fragment
   6284..6383    -  misc_feature   bom (fragment): basis of mobility region from pBR322
   6485..6520    -  CDS            rop (fragment): Rop protein, which maintains plasmids at low copy number; rop
   6615..6719    +  promoter       AmpR promoter: bla
   6720..7580    +  CDS            AmpR: β-lactamase; bla; confers resistance to ampicillin, carbenicillin, and related antibiotics
   7751..8339    +  rep_origin     ori: high-copy-number ColE1/pMB1/pBR322/pUC origin of replication
   8662..4       +  CDS            mariner\T (fragment) (across the origin): MOS1T_DROMA - Experimental evidence at protein level: Swiss-Prot protein existence level 1. Mediates transposition of transposon Mos1 by a 'cut and paste' mechanism. Transposases are sequence-specific nucleases and strand transferases that catalyze transposition through an ordered series of events: sequence-specific binding of transposase to the terminal inverted repeats (IR) present at each end of the transposon, pairing of the transposon IRs in a paired-end complex (PEC), cleavage of one or both DNA strands at each transposon end, capture of target DNA, and strand transfer to insert the tran
