[The description below was written by a language model from this plasmid's Addgene catalogue record and pLannotate feature annotations shown in this document.]
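Description:
pCFJ1656 is an empty Gateway destination vector for making transgenic Caenorhabditis elegans by miniMos transposition. It is built on the Invitrogen pDESTR4-R3 backbone and totals about 8.7 kb. In E. coli it replicates from a high-copy ColE1/pUC-type origin and carries ampicillin resistance on the backbone. The Gateway cassette adds a chloramphenicol resistance gene and the ccdB gyrase toxin, flanked by attR sites; the annotation software labels these attR1 and attR3, while the catalogue describes the cassette as R4-R3. Because of ccdB, the plasmid must be kept in a ccdB-tolerant strain. Dual antibiotic selection is recommended to limit recombination between the att sites. An LR reaction replaces the ccdB/CmR cassette with the user's entry-clone fragments, and ccdB then counterselects unrecombined vector.

Two short fragments matching Mos1 (mariner) transposase sequence are annotated, one spanning the plasmid origin just upstream of the Gateway cassette and one near position 4,500. They appear to mark the ends of the miniMos element, which would enclose the Gateway site and the hygromycin phosphotransferase (hph) gene. Transposase supplied in trans would therefore move the cloned transgene and the hygromycin B resistance marker into the worm genome together, allowing drug selection of insertions. The promoter driving hph is not annotated.

Outside the apparent transposon ends, the catalogue records a peel-1 toxin gene. The table does not annotate peel-1 itself, but it shows an hsp-16 fragment and a tbb-2 terminator in that region, consistent with a heat-shock-inducible negative-selection cassette. Such a cassette would serve to eliminate animals that retain the plasmid as an extrachromosomal array.
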