Addgene plasmid #51483: pCFJ1656
Purpose: (Empty Backbone) miniMos transposable element with HygroR and peel-1, R4-R3 Gateway cloning
Depositing lab: Erik Jorgensen. Depositing organization: University of Utah. Publication: Random and targeted transgene insertion in Caenorhabditis elegans using a modified Mos1 transposon. Frokjaer-Jensen C, Davis MW, Sarov M, Taylor J, Flibotte S, LaBella M, Pozniakovsky A, Moerman DG, Jorgensen EM. Nat Methods. 2014 May;11(5):529-34. doi: 10.1038/nmeth.2889. Epub 2014 Mar 16. PubMed 24820376.
Backbone
  Vector backbone: pDESTR4-R3
  Backbone manufacturer: Invitrogen
  Backbone size (bp): 2400
  Modifications to backbone: Insertion of HygroR and peel-1
  Vector type: Worm Expression
  Selectable markers: Hygromycin
Growth in bacteria
  Bacterial resistance: Chloramphenicol and Ampicillin, 25 & 100 μg/mL
  Growth temperature: 37°C
  Growth strain: DB3.1
  Growth instructions: Important to use dual selection to limit recombination of att sites.
  Copy number: High Copy
Gene/Insert
  Cloning method: Unknown
  Sequencing primers: 5′ M13F; 3′ M13R
Resource information
  A portion of this plasmid was derived from a plasmid made by: HygroR derived from plasmid from Jason Chin's lab (Cambridge, UK). See Radman et al. (2013) publication for details on hygromycin B selection.
Terms and licenses: Academic/Nonprofit Terms; Industry Terms: Not Available to Industry
Depositor comments: See www.wormbuilder.org for updated protocols.
How to cite: pCFJ1656 was a gift from Erik Jorgensen (Addgene plasmid # 51483 ; http://n2t.net/addgene:51483 ; RRID:Addgene_51483)
