>Addgene plasmid #51483 | pCFJ1656 | addgene partial sequence | sequence record 80330 | ccdB-Fwd 5'-GCATGATGACCACCGATATG-3'
CGGGGAGAGTGGCTGATCTCAGCCACCGCGAAAATGACATCAAAAACGCCATTAACCTGATGTTCTGGGG
AATATAAATGTCAGGCTCCCTTATACACAGCCAGTCTGCAGGTCGACCATAGTGACTGGATATGTTGTGT
TTTACAGTATTATGTAGTCTGTTTTTTATGCAAAATCTAATTTAATATATTGATATTTATATCATTTTAC
GTTTCTCGTTCAACTTTTCTATACAAAGTTGATAGCTTGGCGTAATCATGGTCATAGCTGTTTCCTGGAT
CCGGCCGCAGCTGTTTTCTTCAAATGAAAACAGAAAATTAATACTGTCCGCGTTTGCTCTTTATTCGGCA
CGAAACTCGACATGTTGACTGCACTGAGAGTAAACAATTATGACGCTCAATTCGCGCCAAACTATGGTGG
TTCGACAGTCAAGGTTGACACTTCACAAGGTCAAAGTTTTATGACAATCGATAAATATTTACGTTTGCGA
GACATCTATATGTTCGAAACGACATTTCATACTTGTACACCTGATAGAATTCCTCGAGACGTACGGTGCG
GTATCAGCTCACTCAAAGGCGGTAATACGGTTATCCACAGAATCAGGGGATAACGCAGGAAAGAACATGT
GAGCAAAAGGCCAGCAAAAGACCAGGAACCGTAAAAAGGCCGCGTTGCTGGCGTTTTTCCATAGGCTCCG
CCCCCCTGACGAGCATCACAAAAATCGACGCTCAAGTCAGAGGTGGCGAAACCCGACAGGACTATAAAGA
TACCAGGCGTTTCCCCCTGGAAGCTCCCTCGTGCGCTCTCCTGTTCCGACCCTGCCGCTTACCGGATACC
TGTCCGCCTTTCTCCCTTCGGGAAGCGTGGCGCTTTCTCATAGCTCACGCTGTA
