>Addgene plasmid #51483 | pCFJ1656 | addgene partial sequence | sequence record 80334 | pUC-3 5'-GCCATTCGCCATTCAGGCTGCGCAACTGTT-3'
CTCTTCGCTATTACGCCAGCTTGAGACTTTTTTCTTGGCGGCACAATAAAGTTTCCTCTTTTTGTTGGGT
CACTCAACGAACACAATACAAATATTTGAGCGCTCGCATTTTTCTCAACCTTTCGGGTTTAAAGCACTTC
AAAATGGAATTGAAGAGAGATTGTGAAAGTACATCAGACAGAATCACATTTTGATAGCATTCACTTCACT
CAGATGCAAACTTTTCAGTGACTATAAAAAGTCATAAAATAATAACATTAAAAAAGCAAATAAATTAGCG
AGAGAATTTTTTGACAAAAAGAAAGAAGAGTGATAGAGAAGAAGGGAATGCTTGAAAGGATTTTGCATTT
ATCTCATGGATTTTCAACACTTGGATCAATATGAGCAGTTGAGTTGAGACAATTAAATCGTACAGCAGCG
CACAAAGTTGGTCTCAGGCCAGCTGTTTGAACTAATTCCATCAACGGATGGATCGCACCACGAGACTCAT
AATAATTCAGCAGCAAGGAGAACAGTGCAGAGTTCAATGATAAGAGCATATTCTGGCATGGGTCAATGTA
AAGGACATGGGCGAAAATCTGTGCAAGAAATATCAAGCCAATCAAACCCTTGCAAACAAGAAGCAGGATA
GTTTTTGACGAGACAGAAAATCTTCCTTGCTTAATTTCAAATGGGCTAAAAAAAATTAACCACAATGAAG
CAATTGATCCAATAAGAGCAATAACATGCGCAAACCGATTTACCCATACATTTTCAGGCAGATCAAGATA
CATGTAGATTTTGAAAATCTTTACAAGAGCAAGTAAAAATCCGACTATGATGTTCCACAAAAATATGAAA
ATCATCGAAAATTTTAAGTTTTGGAAATCAAAGCGCATATTTTTTCTAC
